>Addgene plasmid #28272 | PP-CDPK2 (3PM8) | depositor partial sequence | sequence record 13391 | Author sequence
CACGTGGAACTGTCATCGACCCTGCTGAAAAACCTGAAAAACTTCAAAAAAGAAAACGAACTGAAGAAAA
TTGCGCTGACCATTATCGCCAAACACCTGTGCGATGTGGAAATCAACAACCTGCGTAACATCTTCATCGC
ACTGGATGTTGACAATAGCGGTACCCTGAGCTCTCAAGAAATCCTGGACGGCCTGAAGAAAATTGGTTAT
CAGAAAATCCCGCCGGATATTCATCAAGTTCTGCGCGATATTGACAGCAATGCTTCTGGCCAGATTCACT
ATACCGACTTTCTGGCAGCTACCATCGATAAACAAACGTACCTGAAAAAAGAAGTCTGTCTGATTCCGTT
CAAATTTTTCGATATTGACGGCAACGGTAAAATTAGTGTGGAAGAACTGAAACGTATCTTTGGCCGCGAT
GACATTGAAAATCCGCTGATCGACAAAGCGATTGATTCCCTGCTGCAGGAAGTGGATCTGAACGGTGATG
GTGAAATCGACTTCCACGAATTTATGCTGATGATGTCAAAAAAAAAA
