>Addgene plasmid #28272 | PP-CDPK2 (3PM8) | addgene partial sequence | sequence record 34620 | 28272 with T7
TTCCCTCTGAATATTTTGTTTACCTTAAGAAGGAGATATACTATGCACGTGGAACTGTCATCGACCCTGC
TGAAAAACCTGAAAAACTTCAAAAAAGAAAACGAACTGAAGAAAATTGCGCTGACCATTATCGCCAAACA
CCTGTGCGATGTGGAAATCAACAACCTGCGTAACATCTTCATCGCACTGGATGTTGACAATAGCGGTACC
CTGAGCTCTCAAGAAATCCTGGACGGCCTGAAGAAAATTGGTTATCAGAAAATCCCGCCGGATATTCATC
AAGTTCTGCGCGATATTGACAGCAATGCTTCTGGCCAGATTCACTATACCGACTTTCTGGCAGCTACCAT
CGATAAACAAACGTACCTGAAAAAAGAAGTCTGTCTGATTCCGTTCAAATTTTTCGATATTGACGGCAAC
GGTAAAATTAGTGTGGAAGAACTGAAACGTATCTTTGGCCGCGATGACATTGAAAATCCGCTGATCGACA
AAGCGATTGATTCCCTGCTGCAGGAAGTGGATCTGAACGGTGATGGTGAAATCGACTTCCACGAATTTAT
GCTGATGATGTCAAAAAAAAAACACCATCATCACCACCATTGAGGATCCGAATTCGAGCTCCGTCGACAA
GCTTGCGGCCGCACTCGAGCACCACCACCACCACCACTGAGATCCGGCTGCTAACAAAGCCCGAAAGGAA
GCTGAGTTGGCTGCTGCCACCGCTGAGCAATAACTAGCATAACCCCTTGGGGCCTCTAAACGGGTCTTGA
GGGGTTTTTTGCTGAAAGGAGGAACTATATCCGGATTGGCGAATGGG
[68 nt withheld, positions 818-885]
