[The description below was written by a language model from this plasmid's Addgene catalogue record.]
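Description:
PP-CDPK2 (3PM8) is a bacterial expression plasmid built on the pNIC-CH backbone from the Structural Genomics Consortium, a vector designed for ligation-independent cloning of open reading frames with a C-terminal His tag supplied by the backbone. It is maintained in E. coli under kanamycin selection and is recorded as low copy. The record does not name the origin of replication or the promoter. However, the listed sequencing primers (T7 forward and T7 terminator) indicate that the insert sits between T7 promoter and terminator elements. Expression would therefore be expected in a host strain supplying T7 RNA polymerase, while DH5alpha serves only for propagation. No feature table accompanies the entry, so the remaining backbone elements cannot be described from the record.

The insert is a 537 bp fragment of Plasmodium falciparum calcium-dependent protein kinase 2 (gene PFF0520w). It encodes only residues 335–513, which the record describes as the CAD domain. In calcium-dependent protein kinases this generally refers to the calcium-responsive activation domain, the regulatory region C-terminal to the kinase domain, so the construct yields a regulatory fragment rather than an active kinase. The fragment was inserted by ligation-independent cloning, which destroyed both cloning sites, and it is fused in frame to the C-terminal His tag, allowing purification by immobilised metal affinity chromatography.

The name and depositor comments link the plasmid to the deposited crystal structure 3PM8. This indicates that it was made to produce recombinant protein for structure determination, and it would also suit biochemical or biophysical studies of this parasite kinase's regulatory domain.
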