Addgene plasmid #28272: PP-CDPK2 (3PM8)
Depositing lab: Cheryl Arrowsmith. Depositing organization: University of Toronto.
Backbone
  Vector backbone: pNIC-CH (Addgene plasmid 26117)
  Backbone manufacturer: SGC
  Backbone size w/o insert (bp): 7218
  Vector type: Bacterial Expression
Growth in bacteria
  Bacterial resistance: Kanamycin, 50 μg/mL
  Growth temperature: 37°C
  Growth strain: DH5alpha
  Copy number: Low Copy
Gene/Insert
  Gene/Insert name: PP-CDPK2 (alt names: PDB: 3PM8; Calcium-dependent protein kinase 2; PFF0520w)
  Species: Plasmodium falciparum
  Insert size (bp): 537
  Mutation: Contains CAD domain (residues 335-513).
  Entrez Gene: PFF0520w
  Tag / fusion protein: His (C terminal on backbone)
  Cloning method: Restriction Enzyme; 5′ cloning site Ligation-Independent cloning (destroyed during cloning); 3′ cloning site Ligation-Independent cloning (destroyed during cloning)
  Sequencing primers: 5′ T7; 3′ T7-term
Terms and licenses: Academic/Nonprofit Terms; Industry Terms: Not Available to Industry
Depositor comments: PDB: 3PM8. http://www.thesgc.org/structures/3PM8/
How to cite: PP-CDPK2 (3PM8) was a gift from Cheryl Arrowsmith (Addgene plasmid # 28272 ; http://n2t.net/addgene:28272 ; RRID:Addgene_28272)
